>Addgene plasmid #78899 | pAct:dCas9-GCN4 | depositor full sequence | sequence record 147542 | pAct:dCas9-GCN4 sequence 11395 bps
GCGCCCAATACGCAAACCGCCTCTCCCCGCGCGTTGGCCGATTCATTAATGCAGGCAACTCGTGAAAGGT
AGGCGGATCAGCGGCCGCAGCATGCAATTCTATATTCTAAAAACACAAATGATACTTCTAAAAAAAAATC
ATGAATGGCATCAACTCTGAATCAAATCTTTGCAGATGCACCTACTTCTCATTTCCACTGTCACATCATT
TTTCCAGATCTCGCTGCCTGTTATGTGGCCCACAAACCAAGACACGTTTTATGGCCATTAAAGCTGGCTG
ATCGTCGCCAAACACCAAATACATAATGAATATGTACACATTCGAGAAAGAAGCGATCAAAGAAGCGTCT
TCGGGCGGAGTAGGAGAATGCGGAGGAGAAGGAGAACGAGCTGATCTAGTATCTCTCCACAATCCAATGC
CAACTGACCAACTGGCCATATTCGGAGCAATTTGAAGCCAATTTCCATCGCCTGGCGATCGCTCCATTCT
TGGCTATATGTTTTTCACCGTTACCCGGGGCCATTTTCAAAGACTCGTCGGCAAGATAAGATTGTGTCAC
TCGCTGTCTCTCTTCATTTGTCGAAGAATGCTGAGGAATTTCGCGATGACGTCGGCGAGTATTTTGAAGA
ATGAGAATAATTTGTATTTATACGAAAATCAGTTAGTGGAATTTTCTACAAAAACATGTTATCTATAGAT
AATTTTGTTGCAAAATATGTTGACTATGACAAAGATTGTATGTATATACCTTTAATGTATTCTCATTTTC
TTATGTATTTATAATGGCAATGATGATACTGATGATATTTTAAGATGATGCCAGACCAAAAGGCTTGAAT
TTCTGCGTCTTTTGCCGAACGCAGTGCATGTGCAATTGTTGTTTTTTGGAATATTCAATTTTCGGACTGT
CCGCTTTGATTTCAGTTTCTTGGCTTATTCAAAAAGCAAAGTAAAGCCAAAAAAGCGAGATGGCAATACC
AAATGCGGCAAAACGGTAGTGGAAGGAAAGGGGTGCGGGGCAGCGGAAGGAAGGGTGGGGCGGGGCGTGG
CGGGGTCTGTGGCTGGGCGCGACGTCACCGACGTTGGAGCCACTCCTTTGACCATGTGTGCGTGTGTGTA
TTATTCGTGTCTCGCCACTCGCCGGTTGTTTTTTTCTTTTTATGCTGCGCTCTCTCTAGCGCCATCTCGC
TTACGCATGCTCAACGCACCGCATGTTGCCGTTTCCTTTTATGCGTCATTTTGGCTCGAAATAGGCAATT
ATTTAAACAAAGATTAGTCAACGAAAACGCTAAAATAAATAAGTCTACAATATGGTTACTTATTGCCATG
TGTGTGCAGCCAACGATAGCAACAAAAGCAACAACACAGGTGGCTTTCCCTCTTTCACTTTTTGTTTGCA
AGCCGCGTGCGAGCAAGACGGCACGACCGGCAAACGCAATTACGCTGACAAAGAGCAGACGAAGTTTTGG
CGAAAAACATCAAGGCGCCTGATACGAATGCATTTGCAATAACAATTGCGATATTTAATATTGTTTATGA
AGCTGTTTGACTTCAAAACACACAAAAAAAAAAATAAAACAAATTATTTGAAAGAGAATTAGGAATCGGA
CGCTTATCGTTAGGGTAACAACAAGAAATGCTTACTGAGTCACAGCCTCTGGAAAACTGCCGCAAGCCAG
AGAGAGAGAGAAAAAGAGGGAGAGCAGCTTAGACCGCATGTGCTTGTGTGTGAGGCGTCTCTCTCTTCGT
CTCTGTTGCGCAAACGCATAGACTGCACTGAGAAAATCGATTACCTATTTTTTATGAATGAATATTTGCA
CTATTACTATTCAAAACTATTAAGATAGCAATCACATTCAATAGCCAAATACTATACCACCTGAGCGATG
CAACGAAATGATCAATTTGAGCAAAAATGCTGCATATTTAGGACGGCATCATTATAGAAATGCTTCTTGC
TGTGTACTTTTCTCTCGTCTGGCAGCTGTTTCGCCGTTATTGTTAAAACCGGCTTAAGTTAGGTGTGTTT
TCTACGACTAGTGAATGCCCTACTAGAAGATGTGTGTTGCACAAAATGTCCCTGGAATAACCAATTTGAA
GTGCAGATAGCAGTAAACGTAAGCTAATATGAATATTATTTAACTGTAATGTTTTAATATCGCTGGACAT
TACTAATAAACCCACTATAAACACATGTACATATGTATGTTTTGGCATACAATGAGTAGTTGGGGAAAAA
ATGTGTAAAAGCACCGTGACCATCACAGCATAAAGATAACCAGCTGAAGTATCGAATATGAGTAACCCCC
AAATTGAATCACATGCCGCAACTGATAGGACCCATGGAAGTACACTCTTCATGGCGATATACAAGACACA
CACAAGCACGAACACCCAGTTGCGGAGGAAATTCTCCGTAAATGAAAACCCAATCGGCGAACAATTCATA
CCCATATATGGTAAAAGTTTTGAACGCGACTTGAGAGCGGAGAGCATTGCGGCTGATAAGGTTTTAGCGC
TAAGCGGGCTTTATAAAACGGGCTGCGGGACCAGTTTTCATATCACTACCGTTTGAGTTCTTGTGCTGTG
TGGATACTCCTCCCGACACAAAGCCGCTCCATCAGCCAGCAGTCGTCTAATCCAGAGACCCCGGATCCAG
ATATCGACAAGTTTGTACAAAAAAGCAGGCTACAAAGCCACCATGCCCAAGAAGAAGCGCAAGGTGGGAC
GCGTCTGCAGGATATCAAGCTTGCGGTACCGCGGGCCCGGGATCGCCACCATGGACAAGAAGTACAGCAT
CGGCCTGGCCATCGGCACCAACTCTGTGGGCTGGGCCGTGATCACCGACGAGTACAAGGTGCCCAGCAAG
AAATTCAAGGTGCTGGGCAACACCGACCGGCACAGCATCAAGAAGAACCTGATCGGCGCCCTGCTGTTCG
ACAGCGGAGAAACAGCCGAGGCCACCCGGCTGAAGAGAACCGCCAGAAGAAGATACACCAGACGGAAGAA
CCGGATCTGCTATCTGCAAGAGATCTTCAGCAACGAGATGGCCAAGGTGGACGACAGCTTCTTCCACAGA
CTGGAAGAGTCCTTCCTGGTGGAAGAGGATAAGAAGCACGAGCGGCACCCCATCTTCGGCAACATCGTGG
ACGAGGTGGCCTACCACGAGAAGTACCCCACCATCTACCACCTGAGAAAGAAACTGGTGGACAGCACCGA
CAAGGCCGACCTGCGGCTGATCTATCTGGCCCTGGCCCACATGATCAAGTTCCGGGGCCACTTCCTGATC
GAGGGCGACCTGAACCCCGACAACAGCGACGTGGACAAGCTGTTCATCCAGCTGGTGCAGACCTACAACC
AGCTGTTCGAGGAAAACCCCATCAACGCCAGCGGCGTGGACGCCAAGGCCATCCTGTCTGCCAGACTGAG
CAAGAGCAGACGGCTGGAAAATCTGATCGCCCAGCTGCCCGGCGAGAAGAAGAATGGCCTGTTCGGCAAC
CTGATTGCCCTGAGCCTGGGCCTGACCCCCAACTTCAAGAGCAACTTCGACCTGGCCGAGGATGCCAAAC
TGCAGCTGAGCAAGGACACCTACGACGACGACCTGGACAACCTGCTGGCCCAGATCGGCGACCAGTACGC
CGACCTGTTTCTGGCCGCCAAGAACCTGTCCGACGCCATCCTGCTGAGCGACATCCTGAGAGTGAACACC
GAGATCACCAAGGCCCCCCTGAGCGCCTCTATGATCAAGAGATACGACGAGCACCACCAGGACCTGACCC
TGCTGAAAGCTCTCGTGCGGCAGCAGCTGCCTGAGAAGTACAAAGAGATTTTCTTCGACCAGAGCAAGAA
CGGCTACGCCGGCTACATCGATGGCGGAGCCAGCCAGGAAGAGTTCTACAAGTTCATCAAGCCCATCCTG
GAAAAGATGGACGGCACCGAGGAACTGCTCGTGAAGCTGAACAGAGAGGACCTGCTGCGGAAGCAGCGGA
CCTTCGACAACGGCAGCATCCCCCACCAGATCCACCTGGGAGAGCTGCACGCCATTCTGCGGCGGCAGGA
AGATTTTTACCCATTCCTGAAGGACAACCGGGAAAAGATCGAGAAGATCCTGACCTTCCGCATCCCCTAC
TACGTGGGCCCTCTGGCCAGGGGAAACAGCAGATTCGCCTGGATGACCAGAAAGAGCGAGGAAACCATCA
CCCCCTGGAACTTCGAGGAAGTGGTGGACAAGGGCGCCAGCGCCCAGAGCTTCATCGAGCGGATGACCAA
CTTCGATAAGAACCTGCCCAACGAGAAGGTGCTGCCCAAGCACAGCCTGCTGTACGAGTACTTCACCGTG
TACAACGAGCTGACCAAAGTGAAATACGTGACCGAGGGAATGAGAAAGCCCGCCTTCCTGAGCGGCGAGC
AGAAAAAAGCCATCGTGGACCTGCTGTTCAAGACCAACCGGAAAGTGACCGTGAAGCAGCTGAAAGAGGA
CTACTTCAAGAAAATCGAGTGCTTCGACTCCGTGGAAATCTCCGGCGTGGAAGATCGGTTCAACGCCTCC
CTGGGCACATACCACGATCTGCTGAAAATTATCAAGGACAAGGACTTCCTGGACAATGAGGAAAACGAGG
ACATTCTGGAAGATATCGTGCTGACCCTGACACTGTTTGAGGACAGAGAGATGATCGAGGAACGGCTGAA
AACCTATGCCCACCTGTTCGACGACAAAGTGATGAAGCAGCTGAAGCGGCGGAGATACACCGGCTGGGGC
AGGCTGAGCCGGAAGCTGATCAACGGCATCCGGGACAAGCAGTCCGGCAAGACAATCCTGGATTTCCTGA
AGTCCGACGGCTTCGCCAACAGAAACTTCATGCAGCTGATCCACGACGACAGCCTGACCTTTAAAGAGGA
CATCCAGAAAGCCCAGGTGTCCGGCCAGGGCGATAGCCTGCACGAGCACATTGCCAATCTGGCCGGCAGC
CCCGCCATTAAGAAGGGCATCCTGCAGACAGTGAAGGTGGTGGACGAGCTCGTGAAAGTGATGGGCCGGC
ACAAGCCCGAGAACATCGTGATCGAAATGGCCAGAGAGAACCAGACCACCCAGAAGGGACAGAAGAACAG
CCGCGAGAGAATGAAGCGGATCGAAGAGGGCATCAAAGAGCTGGGCAGCCAGATCCTGAAAGAACACCCC
GTGGAAAACACCCAGCTGCAGAACGAGAAGCTGTACCTGTACTACCTGCAGAATGGGCGGGATATGTACG
TGGACCAGGAACTGGACATCAACCGGCTGTCCGACTACGATGTGGACGCTATCGTGCCTCAGAGCTTTCT
GAAGGACGACTCCATCGATAACAAAGTGCTGACTCGGAGCGACAAGAACCGGGGCAAGAGCGACAACGTG
CCCTCCGAAGAGGTCGTGAAGAAGATGAAGAACTACTGGCGCCAGCTGCTGAATGCCAAGCTGATTACCC
AGAGGAAGTTCGACAATCTGACCAAGGCCGAGAGAGGCGGCCTGAGCGAACTGGATAAGGCCGGCTTCAT
CAAGAGACAGCTGGTGGAAACCCGGCAGATCACAAAGCACGTGGCACAGATCCTGGACTCCCGGATGAAC
ACTAAGTACGACGAGAACGACAAACTGATCCGGGAAGTGAAAGTGATCACCCTGAAGTCCAAGCTGGTGT
CCGATTTCCGGAAGGATTTCCAGTTTTACAAAGTGCGCGAGATCAACAACTACCACCACGCCCACGACGC
CTACCTGAACGCCGTCGTGGGAACCGCCCTGATCAAAAAGTACCCTAAGCTGGAAAGCGAGTTCGTGTAC
GGCGACTACAAGGTGTACGACGTGCGGAAGATGATCGCCAAGAGCGAGCAGGAAATCGGCAAGGCTACCG
CCAAGTACTTCTTCTACAGCAACATCATGAACTTTTTCAAGACCGAGATTACCCTGGCCAACGGCGAGAT
CCGGAAGCGGCCTCTGATCGAGACAAACGGCGAAACAGGCGAGATCGTGTGGGATAAGGGCCGGGACTTT
GCCACCGTGCGGAAAGTGCTGTCTATGCCCCAAGTGAATATCGTGAAAAAGACCGAGGTGCAGACAGGCG
GCTTCAGCAAAGAGTCTATCCTGCCCAAGAGGAACAGCGACAAGCTGATCGCCAGAAAGAAGGACTGGGA
CCCTAAGAAGTACGGCGGCTTCGACAGCCCCACCGTGGCCTATTCTGTGCTGGTGGTGGCCAAAGTGGAA
AAGGGCAAGTCCAAGAAACTGAAGAGTGTGAAAGAGCTGCTGGGGATCACCATCATGGAAAGAAGCAGCT
TCGAGAAGAATCCCATCGACTTTCTGGAAGCCAAGGGCTACAAAGAAGTGAAAAAGGACCTGATCATCAA
GCTGCCTAAGTACTCCCTGTTCGAGCTGGAAAACGGCCGGAAGAGAATGCTGGCCTCTGCCGGCGAACTG
CAGAAGGGAAACGAACTGGCCCTGCCCTCCAAATATGTGAACTTCCTGTACCTGGCCAGCCACTATGAGA
AGCTGAAGGGCTCCCCCGAGGATAATGAGCAGAAACAGCTGTTTGTGGAACAGCACAAACACTACCTGGA
CGAGATCATCGAGCAGATCAGCGAGTTCTCCAAGAGAGTGATCCTGGCCGACGCTAATCTGGACAAGGTG
CTGAGCGCCTACAACAAGCACAGAGACAAGCCTATCAGAGAGCAGGCCGAGAATATCATCCACCTGTTTA
CCCTGACCAATCTGGGAGCCCCTGCCGCCTTCAAGTACTTTGACACCACCATCGACCGGAAGAGGTACAC
CAGCACCAAAGAGGTGCTGGACGCCACCCTGATCCACCAGAGCATCACCGGCCTGTACGAGACACGGATC
GACCTGTCTCAGCTGGGAGGCGACGCCTATCCCTATGACGTGCCCGATTATGCCAGCCTGGGCAGCGGCT
CCCCCAAGAAAAAACGCAAGGTGGAAGATCCTAAGAAAAAGCGGAAAGTGGACGGCATTGGTAGTGGGAG
CAACGGCAGCAGCGGATCCAACGGTCCGACTGACGCCGCGGAAGAAGAACTTTTGAGCAAGAATTATCAT
CTTGAGAACGAAGTGGCTCGTCTTAAGAAAGGTTCTGGCAGTGGAGAAGAACTGCTTTCAAAGAATTACC
ACCTGGAAAATGAGGTAGCTAGACTGAAAAAGGGGAGCGGAAGTGGGGAGGAGTTGCTGAGCAAAAATTA
TCATTTGGAGAACGAAGTAGCACGACTAAAGAAAGGGTCCGGATCGGGTGAGGAGTTACTCTCGAAAAAT
TATCATCTCGAAAACGAAGTGGCTCGGCTAAAAAAGGGCAGTGGTTCTGGAGAAGAGCTATTATCTAAAA
ACTACCACCTCGAAAATGAGGTGGCACGCTTAAAAAAGGGAAGTGGCAGTGGTGAAGAGCTACTATCCAA
GAATTATCATCTTGAGAACGAGGTAGCGCGTTTGAAGAAGGGTTCCGGCTCAGGAGAGGAACTGCTCTCG
AAGAACTATCATCTTGAAAATGAGGTCGCTCGATTAAAAAAGGGATCGGGCAGTGGTGAGGAACTACTTT
CAAAGAATTACCACCTCGAAAACGAAGTAGCTCGATTAAAGAAAGGTTCAGGGTCGGGTGAAGAATTACT
GAGTAAAAATTATCATCTGGAAAATGAGGTAGCGAGACTAAAAAAGGGGAGTGGTTCTGGCGAGGAATTG
CTATCGAAAAATTATCATCTTGAGAACGAAGTTGCTAGGCTCAAAAAGGGCTCAGGCTCAGGCACCGCGG
TAAACATAGGTGGTGGAACCGGTCCGATGGATCTACAGCGGCCGCAAGGTGGAGGTGGACCCAAGAAGAA
GCGCAAGGTGGGAAGCGGATAAAACCCAGCTTTCTTGTACAAAGTGGTGAGCTCCGCCACCATGGTGAGC
AAGGGCGAGGAGCTGTTCACCGGGGTGGTGCCCATCCTGGTCGAGCTGGACGGCGACGTAAACGGCCACA
AGTTCAGCGTGTCCGGCGAGGGCGAGGGCGATGCCACCTACGGCAAGCTGACCCTGAAGTTCATCTGCAC
CACCGGCAAGCTGCCCGTGCCCTGGCCCACCCTCGTGACCACCCTGACCTACGGCGTGCAGTGCTTCAGC
CGCTACCCCGACCACATGAAGCAGCACGACTTCTTCAAGTCCGCCATGCCCGAAGGCTACGTCCAGGAGC
GCACCATCTTCTTCAAGGACGACGGCAACTACAAGACCCGCGCCGAGGTGAAGTTCGAGGGCGACACCCT
GGTGAACCGCATCGAGCTGAAGGGCATCGACTTCAAGGAGGACGGCAACATCCTGGGGCACAAGCTGGAG
TACAACTACAACAGCCACAACGTCTATATCATGGCCGACAAGCAGAAGAACGGCATCAAGGTGAACTTCA
AGATCCGCCACAACATCGAGGACGGCAGCGTGCAGCTCGCCGACCACTACCAGCAGAACACCCCCATCGG
CGACGGCCCCGTGCTGCTGCCCGACAACCACTACCTGAGCACCCAGTCCGCCCTGAGCAAAGACCCCAAC
GAGAAGCGCGATCACATGGTCCTGCTGGAGTTCGTGACCGCCGCCGGGATCACTCTCGGCATGGACGAGC
TGTACAAGCACCGGTCCACGTGACGTAAGCTAGCAGGATCTTTGTGAAGGAACCTTACTTCTGTGGTGTG
ACATAATTGGACAAACTACCTACAGAGATTTAAAGCTCTAAGGTAAATATAAAATTTTTAAGTGTATAAT
GTGTTAAACTACTGATTCTAATTGTTTGTGTATTTTAGATTCCAACCTATGGAACTGATGAATGGGAGCA
GTGGTGGAATGCCTTTAATGAGGAAAACCTGTTTTGCTCAGAAGAAATGCCATCTAGTGATGATGAGGCT
ACTGCTGACTCTCAACATTCTACTCCTCCAAAAAAGAAGAGAAAGGTAGAAGACCCCAAGGACTTTCCTT
CAGAATTGCTAAGTTTTTTGAGTCATGCTGTGTTTAGTAATAGAACTCTTGCTTGCTTTGCTATTTACAC
CACAAAGGAAAAAGCTGCACTGCTATACAAGAAAATTATGGAAAAATATTCTGTAACCTTTATAAGTAGG
CATAACAGTTATAATCATAACATACTGTTTTTTCTTACTCCACACAGGCATAGAGTGTCTGCTATTAATA
ACTATGCTCAAAAATTGTGTACCTTTAGCTTTTTAATTTGTAAAGGGGTTAATAAGGAATATTTGATGTA
TAGTGCCTTGACTAGAGATCATAATCAGCCATACCACATTTGTAGAGGTTTTACTTGCTTTAAAAAACCT
CCCACACCTCCCCCTGAACCTGAAACATAAAATGAATGCAATTGTTGTTGTTAACTTGTTTATTGCAGCT
TATAATGGTTACAAATAAAGCAATAGCATCACAAATTTCACAAATAAAGCATTTTTTTCACTGCATTCTA
GTTGTGGTTTGTCCAAACTCATCAATGTATCTTATCATGTCTGGATCCCGTTTAAACTACGCGTAATTCA
AACAGGGTTCTGGCGTCGTTCTCGTACTGTTTTCCCCAGGCCAGTGCTTTAGCGTTATTGAAAAAGGAAG
AGTATGAGTATTCAACATTTCCGTGTCGCCCTTATTCCCTTTTTTGCGGCATTTTGCCTTCCTGTTTTTG
CTCACCCAGAAACGCTGGTGAAAGTAAAAGATGCTGAAGATCAGTTGGGTGCACGAGTGGGTTACATCGA
ACTGGATCTCAACAGCGGTAAGATCCTTGAGAGTTTTCGCCCCGAAGAACGTTTTCCAATGATGAGCACT
TTTAAAGTTCTGCTATGTGGCGCGGTATTATCCCGTATTGACGCCGGGCAAGAGCAACTCGGTCGCCGCA
TACACTATTCTCAGAATGACTTGGTTGAGTACTCACCAGTCACAGAAAAGCATCTTACGGATGGCATGAC
AGTAAGAGAATTATGCAGTGCTGCCATAACCATGAGTGATAACACTGCGGCCAACTTACTTCTGACAACG
ATCGGAGGACCGAAGGAGCTAACCGCTTTTTTGCACAACATGGGGGATCATGTAACTCGCCTTGATCGTT
GGGAACCGGAGCTGAATGAAGCCATACCAAACGACGAGCGTGACACCACGATGCCTGTAGCAATGGCAAC
AACGTTGCGCAAACTATTAACTGGCGAACTACTTACTCTAGCTTCCCGGCAACAATTAATAGACTGGATG
GAGGCGGATAAAGTTGCAGGACCACTTCTGCGCTCGGCCCTTCCGGCTGGCTGGTTTATTGCTGATAAAT
CTGGAGCCGGTGAGCGTGGGTCTCGCGGTATCATTGCAGCACTGGGGCCAGATGGTAAGCCCTCCCGTAT
CGTAGTTATCTACACGACGGGGAGTCAGGCAACTATGGATGAACGAAATAGACAGATCGCTGAGATAGGT
GCCTCACTGATTAAGCATTGGTAACTGTCAGACCAAGTTTACTCATATATACTTTAGATTGATTTAAAAC
TTCATTTTTAATTTAAAAGGATCTAGGTGAAGATCCTTTTTGATAATCTCATGACCAAAATCCCTTAACG
TGAGTTTTCGTTCCACTGAGCGTCAGACCCCGTAGAAAAGATCAAAGGATCTTCTTGAGATCCTTTTTTT
CTGCGCGTAATCTGCTGCTTGCAAACAAAAAAACCACCGCTACCAGCGGTGGTTTGTTTGCCGGATCAAG
AGCTACCAACTCTTTTTCCGAAGGTAACTGGCTTCAGCAGAGCGCAGATACCAAATACTGTCCTTCTAGT
GTAGCCGTAGTTAGGCCACCACTTCAAGAACTCTGTAGCACCGCCTACATACCTCGCTCTGCTAATCCTG
TTACCAGTGGCTGCTGCCAGTGGCGATAAGTCGTGTCTTACCGGGTTGGACTCAAGACGATAGTTACCGG
ATAAGGCGCAGCGGTCGGGCTGAACGGGGGGTTCGTGCACACAGCCCAGCTTGGAGCGAACGACCTACAC
CGAACTGAGATACCTACAGCGTGAGCTATGAGAAAGCGCCACGCTTCCCGAAGGGAGAAAGGCGGACAGG
TATCCGGTAAGCGGCAGGGTCGGAACAGGAGAGCGCACGAGGGAGCTTCCAGGGGGAAACGCCTGGTATC
TTTATAGTCCTGTCGGGTTTCGCCACCTCTGACTTGAGCGTCGATTTTTGTGATGCTCGTCAGGGGGGCG
GAGCCTATGGAAAAACGCCAGCAACGCGGCCTTTTTACGGTTCCTGGCCTTTTGCTGGCCTTTTGCTCAC
ATGTTCTTTCCTGCGTTATCCCCTGATTCTGTGGATAACCGTATTACCGCCTTTGAGTGAGCTGATACCG
CTCGCCGCAGCCGAACGACCGAGCGCAGCGAGTCAGTGAGCGAGGAAGCGGAAGA
Features (pLannotate 1.2.2; 19 found; start..end, strand, type, name):
      1..54      +  CDS            lacI (fragment): lac repressor; lacI; The lac repressor binds to the lac operator to inhibit transcription in E. coli. This inhibition can be relieved by adding lactose or isopropyl-β-D-thiogalactopyranoside (IPTG).
    140..2649    +  promoter       Ac5 promoter: Drosophila melanogaster actin 5C promoter
   2667..2691    +  protein_bind   attB1: mutant version of attB; recombination site for the Gateway® BP reaction BP Clonase™
   2754..2774    +  misc_feature   MCS (fragment): multiple cloning site
   2781..6884    +  CDS            Cas9: Cas9 (Csn1) endonuclease from the Streptococcus pyogenes Type II CRISPR/Cas system generates RNA-guided double strand breaks in DNA
   7044..7100    +  CDS            GCN4_v4: GCN4 peptide optimized to improve solubility while preserving binding to an scFv-GFP fusion protein (Tanenbaum et al., 2014)
   7418..7441    +  CDS            GCN4_v4 (fragment): GCN4 peptide optimized to improve solubility while preserving binding to an scFv-GFP fusion protein (Tanenbaum et al., 2014)
   7710..7732    +  CDS            GCN4_v4 (fragment): GCN4 peptide optimized to improve solubility while preserving binding to an scFv-GFP fusion protein (Tanenbaum et al., 2014)
   7864..7888    -  protein_bind   attB2: mutant version of attB; recombination site for the Gateway® BP reaction BP Clonase™
   7902..8618    +  CDS            EGFP: EGFP is a basic (constitutively fluorescent) green fluorescent protein published in 1996, derived from Aequorea victoria. It is reported to be a rapidly-maturing weak dimer with moderate acid sensitivity.
   8647..8721    +  CDS            small t antigen (fragment): SV40 (simian virus 40) small t antigen
   8723..8788    +  intron         small t intron: SV40 (simian virus 40) small t antigen intron
   8918..8938    +  CDS            SV40 NLS: nuclear localization signal of SV40 (simian virus 40) large T antigen
   9257..9340    +  CDS            large T antigen (fragment): large T antigen from SV40 (simian virus 40)
   9363..9497    +  polyA_signal   SV40 poly(A) signal: SV40 polyadenylation signal
   9515..9577    -  CDS            Exo (fragment): 5' to 3' double-stranded DNA exonuclease in the λ Red system; exo; creates 3' single-stranded DNA tails
   9576..9593    +  promoter       AmpR promoter (fragment): bla
   9594..10454   +  CDS            AmpR: β-lactamase; bla; confers resistance to ampicillin, carbenicillin, and related antibiotics
  10625..11213   +  rep_origin     ori: high-copy-number ColE1/pMB1/pBR322/pUC origin of replication
