[The description below was written by a language model from this plasmid's Addgene catalogue record and pLannotate feature annotations shown in this document.]
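Description:
pAct:dCas9-GCN4 is an insect-cell expression plasmid built on the pAWG backbone, a Gateway-type Drosophila vector, and designed to supply the DNA-targeting half of the SunTag CRISPR activation system in Drosophila cell culture. It is propagated in E. coli through a high-copy ColE1/pUC-type origin and selected with ampicillin via the β-lactamase gene. No marker for selection in insect cells is annotated.

Expression is driven by the Drosophila melanogaster actin 5C promoter, which gives strong constitutive transcription in fly cell lines. Downstream, between attB1 and attB2 Gateway recombination sites, lies the roughly 5.2 kb insert. It consists of a Streptococcus pyogenes Cas9 coding sequence, recorded as the nuclease-dead dCas9 form, fused to an array of ten GCN4 peptide epitopes. The automated annotation picks up only one complete copy and two fragments of the solubility-optimised GCN4_v4 repeat. The record also lists a C-terminal HA tag, and states that the insert was moved by Gibson assembly from an earlier dCas9-GCN4 plasmid.

An EGFP coding sequence inherited from the backbone follows attB2, but the record does not say whether it is translated in frame with the insert. Transcripts are processed using SV40 small t intron and SV40 polyadenylation sequences. The annotated SV40 NLS lies within this SV40-derived 3′ region rather than in the fusion protein.

In SunTag CRISPRa, a guide RNA directs dCas9 to a promoter, and the GCN4 repeats recruit multiple copies of an scFv-activator fusion supplied separately, amplifying transcriptional activation. The construct was used in a cross-species comparison of Cas9-based activators.
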