Addgene plasmid #78899: pAct:dCas9-GCN4
Purpose: Expresses dCas9-GCN4 under actin promoter for SunTag CRISPRa in Drosophila cell culture
Depositing lab: Norbert Perrimon. Depositing organization: Harvard Medical School. Publication: Comparison of Cas9 activators in multiple species. Chavez A, Tuttle M, Pruitt BW, Ewen-Campen B, Chari R, Ter-Ovanesyan D, Haque SJ, Cecchi RJ, Kowal EJ, Buchthal J, Housden BE, Perrimon N, Collins JJ, Church G. Nat Methods. 2016 May 23. doi: 10.1038/nmeth.3871. PubMed 27214048.
Backbone
  Vector backbone: pAWG
  Vector type: Insect Expression, CRISPR
Growth in bacteria
  Bacterial resistance: Ampicillin, 100 μg/mL
  Growth temperature: 37°C
  Growth strain: DH5alpha
  Copy number: Unknown
Gene/Insert
  Gene/Insert name: dCas9-10XGCN4
  Insert size (bp): 5160
  Promoter: pActin (Drosophila)
  Tag / fusion protein: HA (C terminal on insert)
  Cloning method: Gibson Cloning
  Sequencing primers: 5′ TTTGAACGCGACTTGAGAGC
Resource information
  A portion of this plasmid was derived from a plasmid made by: dCas9:GCN4 cloned from Addgene 60903 into vector for Actin-driven expression in Drosophila cells
Terms and licenses: Academic/Nonprofit Terms; Industry Terms: Not Available to Industry
How to cite: pAct:dCas9-GCN4 was a gift from Norbert Perrimon (Addgene plasmid # 78899 ; http://n2t.net/addgene:78899 ; RRID:Addgene_78899)
