>Addgene plasmid #78899 | pAct:dCas9-GCN4 | addgene partial sequence | sequence record 154059 | AC5 5'-ACACAAAGCCGCTCCATCAG-3'
AGTTTGTACAAAAAAGCAGGCTACAAAGCCACCATGCCCAAGAAGAAGCGCAAGGTGGGACGCGTCTGCA
GGATATCAAGCTTGCGGTACCGCGGGCCCGGGATCGCCACCATGGACAAGAAGTACAGCATCGGCCTGGC
CATCGGCACCAACTCTGTGGGCTGGGCCGTGATCACCGACGAGTACAAGGTGCCCAGCAAGAAATTCAAG
GTGCTGGGCAACACCGACCGGCACAGCATCAAGAAGAACCTGATCGGCGCCCTGCTGTTCGACAGCGGAG
AAACAGCCGAGGCCACCCGGCTGAAGAGAACCGCCAGAAGAAGATACACCAGACGGAAGAACCGGATCTG
CTATCTGCAAGAGATCTTCAGCAACGAGATGGCCAAGGTGGACGACAGCTTCTTCCACAGACTGGAAGAG
TCCTTCCTGGTGGAAGAGGATAAGAAGCACGAGCGGCACCCCATCTTCGGCAACATCGTGGACGAGGTGG
CCTACCACGAGAAGTACCCCACCATCTACCACCTGAGAAAGAAACTGGTGGACAGCACCGACAAGGCCGA
CCTGCGGCTGATCTATCTGGCCCTGGCCCACATGATCAAGTTCCGGGGCCACTTCCTGATCGAGGGCGAC
CTGAACCCCGACAACAGCGACGTGGACAAGCTGTTCATCCAGCTGGTGCAGACCTACAACCAGCTGTTCG
AGGAAAACCCCATCAACGCCAGCGGCGTGGACGCCAAGGCCATCCTGTCTGCCAGACTGAGCAAGAGCAG
ACGGCTGGAAAA
