>Addgene plasmid #78899 | pAct:dCas9-GCN4 | addgene partial sequence | sequence record 154060 | EGFP-N 5'-CGTCGCCGTCCAGCTCGACCAG-3'
GCTCCTCGCCCTTGCTCACCATGGTGGCGGAGCTCACCACTTTGTACAAGAAAGCTGGGTTTTATCCGCT
TCCCACCTTGCGCTTCTTCTTGGGTCCACCTCCACCTTGCGGCCGCTGTAGATCCATCGGACCGGTTCCA
CCACCTATGTTTACCGCGGTGCCTGAGCCTGAGCCCTTTTTGAGCCTAGCAACTTCGTTCTCAAGATGAT
AATTTTTCGATAGCAATTCCTCGCCAGAACCACTCCCCTTTTTTAGTCTCGCTACCTCATTTTCCAGATG
ATAATTTTTACTCAGTAATTCTTCACCCGACCCTGAACCTTTCTTTAATCGAGCTACTTCGTTTTCGAGG
TGGTAATTCTTTGAAAGTAGTTCCTCACCACTGCCCGATCCCTTTTTTAATCGAGCGACCTCATTTTCAA
GATGATAGTTCTTCGAGAGCAGTTCCTCTCCTGAGCCGGAACCCTTCTTCAAACGCGCTACCTCGTTCTC
AAGATGATAATTCTTGGATAGTAGCTCTTCACCACTGCCACTTCCCTTTTTTAAGCGTGCCACCTCATTT
TCGAGGTGGTAGTTTTTAGATAATAGCTCTTCTCCAGAACCACTGCCCTTTTTTAGCCGAGCCACTTCGT
TTTCGAGATGATAATTTTTCGAGAGTAACTCCTCACCCGATCCGGACCCTTTCTTTAGTCGTGCTACTTC
GTTCTCCAAATGATAATTTTTGCTCAGCAACTCCTCCCCACTTCCGCTCCCCTTTTTCAGTCTAGCTACC
TCATTTTCCAGGTGGTAATTCTTTGAAAGCAGTTCTTCTCCACTGCCAGAACCTTTCTTAAGACGAGCCA
CTTCGTTCTCAAGATGATAATTCTTGCTCAAAAGTTCTTCTTCCGCGGCGTCAGTCGGACCGTTGGATCC
GCTGCTGCCGTTGCTCCCACTACCAATGCCGTCCACTTTCCGCTTTTTCTT
